Addgene plasmid #55873: mRuby-MAP4-C-10
Purpose: Localization: Microtubules, Excitation: 558, Emission: 605
Depositing lab: Michael Davidson. Depositing organization: Florida State University, Tallahassee.
Backbone
  Vector backbone: mRuby-C1
  Backbone size w/o insert (bp): 4750
  Vector type: Mammalian Expression
  Selectable markers: Neomycin (select with G418)
Growth in bacteria
  Bacterial resistance: Kanamycin, 50 μg/mL
  Growth temperature: 37°C
  Growth strain: DH5alpha
  Copy number: High Copy
Gene/Insert
  Gene/Insert name: MAP4 (alt name: NM_008633.4)
  Species: M. musculus (mouse)
  Promoter: CMV
  Tag / fusion protein: mRuby (N terminal on backbone)
  Cloning method: Unknown
  Sequencing primers: 5′ CMV-F; 3′ SV40pA-R
Terms and licenses: Academic/Nonprofit Terms; Industry Terms
Depositor comments: . Excitation = 558; Emission = 605
How to cite: mRuby-MAP4-C-10 was a gift from Michael Davidson (Addgene plasmid # 55873 ; http://n2t.net/addgene:55873 ; RRID:Addgene_55873)
