[The description below was written by a language model from this plasmid's Addgene catalogue record and pLannotate feature annotations shown in this document.]
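Description:
mRuby-MAP4-C-10 is a mammalian expression plasmid built on the mRuby-C1 backbone, a Clontech-style "C1" fluorescent protein fusion vector. It encodes a red fluorescent marker for microtubules. The human cytomegalovirus immediate early enhancer and promoter drive an open reading frame in which mRuby, a constitutively fluorescent red protein derived from Entacmaea quadricolor (excitation 558 nm, emission 605 nm), sits at the N terminus. It is joined through a short linker region to mouse MAP4, a non-neuronal microtubule-associated protein that promotes microtubule assembly. The feature table annotates the Map4 coding region as a fragment of about 1.2 kb, so the insert appears to be a portion of the protein rather than the full-length sequence. The record does not state which domains are included. An SV40 polyadenylation signal terminates the transcript. The short large T antigen fragment annotated just upstream of it is most likely residual SV40 sequence flanking that signal, not a functional element.

The plasmid is propagated in E. coli at high copy from a ColE1/pUC-type origin. An f1 origin is also present, which would allow single-stranded DNA production. A single Tn5 aminoglycoside phosphotransferase gene (NeoR/KanR) provides selection in both hosts. A bacterial promoter placed upstream gives kanamycin resistance in bacteria, while the SV40 enhancer and early promoter, together with an HSV TK polyadenylation signal, give G418 resistance for selecting stable mammalian transfectants. The small ble and bGH poly(A) fragments are probably incidental backbone matches. The construct is used to label the microtubule cytoskeleton by fluorescence microscopy in transfected cells.
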