Features (pLannotate 1.2.2; 15 found; start..end, strand, type, name):
      1..304     +  enhancer       CMV enhancer: human cytomegalovirus immediate early enhancer
    305..508     +  promoter       CMV promoter: human cytomegalovirus (CMV) immediate early promoter
    553..1233    +  CDS            mRuby: mRuby is a basic (constitutively fluorescent) red fluorescent protein published in 2009, derived from Entacmaea quadricolor. It has low acid sensitivity.
   1264..2472    +  CDS            Map4 (fragment): MAP4_MOUSE - Also known as Mtap4. Experimental evidence at protein level: Swiss-Prot protein existence level 1. Non-neuronal microtubule-associated protein. Promotes microtubule assembly. From Mus musculus (Mouse).
   2507..2591    +  CDS            large T antigen (fragment): large T antigen from SV40 (simian virus 40)
   2614..2735    +  polyA_signal   SV40 poly(A) signal: SV40 polyadenylation signal
   2769..3197    -  rep_origin     f1 ori (sequence partly withheld): f1 bacteriophage origin of replication; arrow indicates direction of (+) strand synthesis
   3224..3328    +  promoter       AmpR promoter: bla
   3330..3687    +  promoter       SV40 promoter: SV40 enhancer and early promoter
   3722..4516    +  CDS            NeoR/KanR: aminoglycoside phosphotransferase from Tn5; aph(3')-II (or nptII); confers resistance to neomycin, kanamycin, and G418 (Geneticin®)
   4537..4689    +  CDS            ble (fragment): BLE_KLEPN - Experimental evidence at protein level: Swiss-Prot protein existence level 1. Binding protein with a strong affinity to the bleomycin family of antibiotics. Binds to CL990; an antimitotic-antibiotic compound. From Klebsiella pneumoniae.
   4748..4795    +  polyA_signal   HSV TK poly(A) signal: herpes simplex virus thymidine kinase polyadenylation signal (Cole and Stacy, 1985)
   4886..4902    -  polyA_signal   bGH poly(A) signal (fragment): bovine growth hormone polyadenylation signal
   5124..5712    +  rep_origin     ori: high-copy-number ColE1/pMB1/pBR322/pUC origin of replication
   5827..5886    +  enhancer       CMV enhancer (fragment): human cytomegalovirus immediate early enhancer
>Addgene plasmid #55873 | mRuby-MAP4-C-10 | addgene full sequence | sequence record 226443 | Addgene NGS Result
CGTTACATAACTTACGGTAAATGGCCCGCCTGGCTGACCGCCCAACGACCCCCGCCCATTGACGTCAATA
ATGACGTATGTTCCCATAGTAACGCCAATAGGGACTTTCCATTGACGTCAATGGGTGGAGTATTTACGGT
AAACTGCCCACTTGGCAGTACATCAAGTGTATCATATGCCAAGTACGCCCCCTATTGACGTCAATGACGG
TAAATGGCCCGCCTGGCATTATGCCCAGTACATGACCTTATGGGACTTTCCTACTTGGCAGTACATCTAC
GTATTAGTCATCGCTATTACCATGGTGATGCGGTTTTGGCAGTACATCAATGGGCGTGGATAGCGGTTTG
ACTCACGGGGATTTCCAAGTCTCCACCCCATTGACGTCAATGGGAGTTTGTTTTGGCACCAAAATCAACG
GGACTTTCCAAAATGTCGTAACAACTCCGCCCCATTGACGCAAATGGGCGGTAGGCGTGTACGGTGGGAG
GTCTATATAAGCAGAGCTGGTTTAGTGAACCGTCAGATCCGCTAGCGCTACCGGTCGCCACCATGAACAG
CCTGATCAAAGAAAACATGCGGATGAAGGTGGTGCTGGAAGGCAGCGTGAACGGCCACCAGTTCAAGTGC
ACCGGCGAGGGCGAGGGCAACCCCTACATGGGCACCCAGACCATGCGGATCAAAGTGATCGAGGGCGGAC
CTCTGCCCTTCGCCTTCGACATCCTGGCCACATCCTTCATGTACGGCAGCCGGACCTTCATCAAGTACCC
CAAGGGCATCCCCGATTTCTTCAAGCAGAGCTTCCCCGAGGGCTTCACCTGGGAGAGAGTGACCAGATAC
GAGGACGGCGGCGTGATCACCGTGATGCAGGACACCAGCCTGGAAGATGGCTGCCTGGTGTACCATGCCC
AGGTCAGGGGCGTGAATTTTCCCAGCAACGGCGCCGTGATGCAGAAGAAAACCAAGGGCTGGGAGCCCAA
CACCGAGATGATGTACCCCGCTGACGGCGGACTGAGAGGCTACACCCACATGGCCCTGAAGGTGGACGGC
GGAGGGCACCTGAGCTGCAGCTTCGTGACCACCTACCGATCCAAGAAAACCGTGGGCAACATCAAGATGC
CCGGCATCCACGCCGTGGACCACCGGCTGGAAAGGCTGGAAGAGTCCGACAACGAGATGTTCGTGGTGCA
GCGGGAGCACGCCGTGGCCAAGTTCGCCGGCCTGGGCGGAGGGTCCGGACTCAGATCTGGTGGCTCCGCA
GGATCCCGGCAAGAAGAAGCAAAGGCTGCTGTAGGTGTGACTGGAAATGACATCACTACCCCGCCAAACA
AGGAGCCACCACCAAGCCCAGAAAAGAAAGCAAAGCCTTTGGCCACCACTCAACCTGCAAAGACTTCAAC
ATCGAAAGCCAAAACACAGCCCACTTCTCTCCCTAAGCAACCAGCTCCCACCACCTCTGGTGGGTTGAAT
AAAAAACCCATGAGCCTCGCCTCAGGCTCAGTGCCAGCTGCCCCACACAAACGCCCTGCTGCTGCCACTG
CTACTGCCAGGCCTTCCACCCTACCTGCCAGAGACGTGAAGCCAAAGCCAATTACAGAAGCTAAGGTTGC
CGAAAAGCGGACCTCTCCATCCAAGCCTTCATCTGCCCCAGCCCTCAAACCTGGACCTAAAACCACCCCA
ACCGTTTCAAAAGCCACATCTCCCTCAACTCTTGTTTCCACTGGACCAAGTAGTAGAAGTCCAGCTACAA
CTCTGCCTAAGAGGCCAACCAGCATCAAGACTGAGGGGAAACCTGCTGATGTCAAAAGGATGACTGCTAA
GTCTGCCTCAGCTGACTTGAGTCGCTCAAAGACCACCTCTGCCAGTTCTGTGAAGAGAAACACCACTCCC
ACTGGGGCAGCACCCCCAGCAGGGATGACTTCCACTCGAGTCAAGCCCATGTCTGCACCTAGCCGCTCTT
CTGGGGCTCTTTCTGTGGACAAGAAGCCCACTTCCACTAAGCCTAGCTCCTCTGCTCCCAGGGTGAGCCG
CCTGGCCACAACTGTTTCTGCCCCTGACCTGAAGAGTGTTCGCTCCAAGGTCGGCTCTACAGAAAACATC
AAACACCAGCCTGGAGGAGGCCGGGCCAAGGTAGAGAAAAAAACAGAGGCAGCTACCACAGCTGGGAAGC
CTGAACCTAATGCAGTCACTAAAGCAGCCGGCTCCATTGCGAGTGCACAGAAACCGCCTGCTGGGAAAGT
CCAGATAGTATCCAAAAAAGTGAGCTACAGTCATATTCAATCCAAGTGTGTTTCCAAGGACAATATTAAG
CATGTCCCTGGATGTGGCAATGTTCAGATTCAGAACAAGAAAGTGGACATATCCAAGGTCTCCTCCAAGT
GTGGGTCCAAAGCTAATATCAAGCACAAGCCTGGTGGAGGAGATGTCAAGATTGAAAGTCAGAAGTTGAA
CTTCAAGGAGAAGGCCCAAGCCAAAGTGGGATAGGGATCCACCGGATCTAGATAACTGATCATAATCAGC
CATACCACATTTGTAGAGGTTTTACTTGCTTTAAAAAACCTCCCACACCTCCCCCTGAACCTGAAACATA
AAATGAATGCAATTGTTGTTGTTAACTTGTTTATTGCAGCTTATAATGGTTACAAATAAAGCAATAGCAT
CACAAATTTCACAAATAAAGCATTTTTTTCACTGCATTCTAGTTGTGGTTTGTCCAAACTCATCAATGTA
TCTTAACGCGTAAATTGTAAGCGTTAATATTTTGTTAAAATTCGCGTTAAATTTTTGTTAAATCAGCTCA
TTTTTTAACCAATAGGCCGAAATCGGCAAAATCCCTTATAAATCAAAAGAATAGACCGAGATAGGGT
[37 nt withheld, positions 2868-2904]
AAAGAACGTGGACTCCAACGTCAAAGG
[49 nt withheld, positions 2932-2980]
T
[91 nt withheld, positions 2982-3072]
G
[124 nt withheld, positions 3074-3197]
CAGGTGGCACTTTTCGGGGAAATGTGCGCGGAACCCCTATTTGTTTATTTTTCTAAATACATTCAAATAT
GTATCCGCTCATGAGACAATAACCCTGATAAATGCTTCAATAATATTGAAAAAGGAAGAGTCCTGAGGCG
GAAAGAACCAGCTGTGGAATGTGTGTCAGTTAGGGTGTGGAAAGTCCCCAGGCTCCCCAGCAGGCAGAAG
TATGCAAAGCATGCATCTCAATTAGTCAGCAACCAGGTGTGGAAAGTCCCCAGGCTCCCCAGCAGGCAGA
AGTATGCAAAGCATGCATCTCAATTAGTCAGCAACCATAGTCCCGCCCCTAACTCCGCCCATCCCGCCCC
TAACTCCGCCCAGTTCCGCCCATTCTCCGCCCCATGGCTGACTAATTTTTTTTATTTATGCAGAGGCCGA
GGCCGCCTCGGCCTCTGAGCTATTCCAGAAGTAGTGAGGAGGCTTTTTTGGAGGCCTAGGCTTTTGCAAA
GATCGATCAAGAGACAGGATGAGGATCGTTTCGCATGATTGAACAAGATGGATTGCACGCAGGTTCTCCG
GCCGCTTGGGTGGAGAGGCTATTCGGCTATGACTGGGCACAACAGACAATCGGCTGCTCTGATGCCGCCG
TGTTCCGGCTGTCAGCGCAGGGGCGCCCGGTTCTTTTTGTCAAGACCGACCTGTCCGGTGCCCTGAATGA
ACTGCAAGACGAGGCAGCGCGGCTATCGTGGCTGGCCACGACGGGCGTTCCTTGCGCAGCTGTGCTCGAC
GTTGTCACTGAAGCGGGAAGGGACTGGCTGCTATTGGGCGAAGTGCCGGGGCAGGATCTCCTGTCATCTC
ACCTTGCTCCTGCCGAGAAAGTATCCATCATGGCTGATGCAATGCGGCGGCTGCATACGCTTGATCCGGC
TACCTGCCCATTCGACCACCAAGCGAAACATCGCATCGAGCGAGCACGTACTCGGATGGAAGCCGGTCTT
GTCGATCAGGATGATCTGGACGAAGAGCATCAGGGGCTCGCGCCAGCCGAACTGTTCGCCAGGCTCAAGG
CGAGCATGCCCGACGGCGAGGATCTCGTCGTGACCCATGGCGATGCCTGCTTGCCGAATATCATGGTGGA
AAATGGCCGCTTTTCTGGATTCATCGACTGTGGCCGGCTGGGTGTGGCGGACCGCTATCAGGACATAGCG
TTGGCTACCCGTGATATTGCTGAAGAGCTTGGCGGCGAATGGGCTGACCGCTTCCTCGTGCTTTACGGTA
TCGCCGCTCCCGATTCGCAGCGCATCGCCTTCTATCGCCTTCTTGACGAGTTCTTCTGAGCGGGACTCTG
GGGTTCGAAATGACCGACCAAGCGACGCCCAACCTGCCATCACGAGATTTCGATTCCACCGCCGCCTTCT
ATGAAAGGTTGGGCTTCGGAATCGTTTTCCGGGACGCCGGCTGGATGATCCTCCAGCGCGGGGATCTCAT
GCTGGAGTTCTTCGCCCACCCTAGGGGGAGGCTAACTGAAACACGGAAGGAGACAATACCGGAAGGAACC
CGCGCTATGACGGCAATAAAAAGACAGAATAAAACGCACGGTGTTGGGTCGTTTGTTCATAAACGCGGGG
TTCGGTCCCAGGGCTGGCACTCTGTCGATACCCCACCGAGACCCCATTGGGGCCAATACGCCCGCGTTTC
TTCCTTTTCCCCACCCCACCCCCCAAGTTCGGGTGAAGGCCCAGGGCTCGCAGCCAACGTCGGGGCGGCA
GGCCCTGCCATAGCCTCAGGTTACTCATATATACTTTAGATTGATTTAAAACTTCATTTTTAATTTAAAA
GGATCTAGGTGAAGATCCTTTTTGATAATCTCATGACCAAAATCCCTTAACGTGAGTTTTCGTTCCACTG
AGCGTCAGACCCCGTAGAAAAGATCAAAGGATCTTCTTGAGATCCTTTTTTTCTGCGCGTAATCTGCTGC
TTGCAAACAAAAAAACCACCGCTACCAGCGGTGGTTTGTTTGCCGGATCAAGAGCTACCAACTCTTTTTC
CGAAGGTAACTGGCTTCAGCAGAGCGCAGATACCAAATACTGTTCTTCTAGTGTAGCCGTAGTTAGGCCA
CCACTTCAAGAACTCTGTAGCACCGCCTACATACCTCGCTCTGCTAATCCTGTTACCAGTGGCTGCTGCC
AGTGGCGATAAGTCGTGTCTTACCGGGTTGGACTCAAGACGATAGTTACCGGATAAGGCGCAGCGGTCGG
GCTGAACGGGGGGTTCGTGCACACAGCCCAGCTTGGAGCGAACGACCTACACCGAACTGAGATACCTACA
GCGTGAGCTATGAGAAAGCGCCACGCTTCCCGAAGGGAGAAAGGCGGACAGGTATCCGGTAAGCGGCAGG
GTCGGAACAGGAGAGCGCACGAGGGAGCTTCCAGGGGGAAACGCCTGGTATCTTTATAGTCCTGTCGGGT
TTCGCCACCTCTGACTTGAGCGTCGATTTTTGTGATGCTCGTCAGGGGGGCGGAGCCTATGGAAAAACGC
CAGCAACGCGGCCTTTTTACGGTTCCTGGCCTTTTGCTGGCCTTTTGCTCACATGTTCTTTCCTGCGTTA
TCCCCTGATTCTGTGGATAACCGTATTACCGCCATGCATTAGTTATTAATAGTAATCAATTACGGGGTCA
TTAGTTCATAGCCCATATATGGAGTTCCG
