>Addgene plasmid #55873 | mRuby-MAP4-C-10 | depositor partial sequence | sequence record 86779 | insert sequence
ACGTCAGATCCGCTAGCGCTACCGGTCGCCACCATGAACAGCCTGATCAAAGAAAACATGCGGATGAAGG
TGGTGCTGGAAGGCAGCGTGAACGGCCACCAGTTCAAGTGCACCGGCGAGGGCGAGGGCAACCCCTACAT
GGGCACCCAGACCATGCGGATCAAAGTGATCGAGGGCGGACCTCTGCCCTTCGCCTTCGACATCCTGGCC
ACATCCTTCATGTACGGCAGCCGGACCTTCATCAAGTACCCCAAGGGCATCCCCGATTTCTTCAAGCAGA
GCTTCCCCGAGGGCTTCACCTGGGAGAGAGTGACCAGATACGAGGACGGCGGCGTGATCACCGTGATGCA
GGACACCAGCCTGGAAGATGGCTGCCTGGTGTACCATGCCCAGGTCAGGGGCGTGAATTTTCCCAGCAAC
GGCGCCGTGATGCAGAAGAAAACCAAGGGCTGGGAGCCCAACACCGAGATGATGTACCCCGCTGACGGCG
GACTGAGAGGCTACACCCACATGGCCCTGAAGGTGGACGGCGGAGGGCACCTGAGCTGCAGCTTCGTGAC
CACCTACCGATCCAAGAAAACCGTGGGCAACATCAAGATGCCCGGCATCCACGCCGTGGACCACCGGCTG
GAAAGGCTGGAAGAGTCCGACAACGAGATGTTCGTGGTGCAGCGGGAGCACGCCGTGGCCAAGTTCGCCG
GCCTGGGCGGAGGGTCCGGACTCAGATCTGGTGGCTCCGCAGGATCCCGGCAAGAAGAAGCAAAGGCTGC
TGTAGGTGTGACTGGAAATGACATCACTACCCCGCCAAACAAGGAGCCACCACCAAGCCCAGAAAAGAAA
GCAAAGCCTTTGGCCACCACTCAACCTGCAAAGACTTCAACATCGAAAGCCAAAACACAGCCCACTTCTC
TCCCTAAGCAACCAGCTCCCACCACCTCTGGTGGGTTGAATAAAAAACCCATGAGCCTCGCCTCAGGCTC
AGTGCCAGCTGCCCCACACAAACGCCCTGCTGCTGCCACTGCTACTGCCAGGCCTTCCACCCTACCTGCC
AGAGACGTGAAGCCAAAGCCAATTACAGAAGCTAAGGTTGCCGAAAAGCGGACCTCTCCATCCAAGCCTT
CATCTGCCCCAGCCCTCAAACCTGGACCTAAAACCACCCCAACCGTTTCAAAAGCCACATCTCCCTCAAC
TCTTGTTTCCACTGGACCAAGTAGTAGAAGTCCAGCTACAACTCTGCCTAAGAGGCCAACCAGCATCAAG
ACTGAGGGGAAACCTGCTGATGTCAAAAGGATGACTGCTAAGTCTGCCTCAGCTGACTTGAGTCGCTCAA
AGACCACCTCTGCCAGTTCTGTGAAGAGAAACACCACTCCCACTGGGGCAGCACCCCCAGCAGGGATGAC
TTCCACTCGAGTCAAGCCCATGTCTGCACCTAGCCGCTCTTCTGGGGCTCTTTCTGTGGACAAGAAGCCC
ACTTCCACTAAGCCTAGCTCCTCTGCTCCCAGGGTGAGCCGCCTGGCCACAACTGTTTCTGCCCCTGACC
TGAAGAGTGTTCGCTCCAAGGTCGGCTCTACAGAAAACATCAAACACCAGCCTGGAGGAGGCCGGGCCAA
GGTAGAGAAAAAAACAGAGGCAGCTACCACAGCTGGGAAGCCTGAACCTAATGCAGTCACTAAAGCAGCC
GGCTCCATTGCGAGTGCACAGAAACCGCCTGCTGGGAAAGTCCAGATAGTATCCAAAAAAGTGAGCTACA
GTCATATTCAATCCAAGTGTGTTTCCAAGGACAATATTAAGCATGTCCCTGGATGTGGCAATGTTCAGAT
TCAGAACAAGAAAGTGGACATATCCAAGGTCTCCTCCAAGTGTGGGTCCAAAGCTAATATCAAGCACAAG
CCTGGTGGAGGAGATGTCAAGATTGAAAGTCAGAAGTTGAACTTCAAGGAGAAGGCCCAAGCCAAAGTGG
GATAGGGATCCACCGGATCTAGATAACTGATCATAATCAGCCATACCACATT
